>Addgene plasmid #147709 | pAc5.1B-lambdaN-HA-DmNot1-7xmut-dsRNAres_U | depositor full sequence | sequence record 290156 | Full Sequence
CTTCAAGGAATTAATTCTATATTCTAAAAACACAAATGATACTTCTAAAAAAAATCATGAATGGCATCAA
CTCTGAATCAAATCTTTGCAGATGCACCTACTTCTCATTTCCACTGTCACATCATTTTTCCAGATCTCGC
TGCCTGTTATGTGGCCCACAAACCAAGACACGTTTTATGGCCATTAAAGCTGGCTGATCGTCGCCAAACA
CCAAATACATATCAATATGTACATTCGAGAAAGAAGCGATCAAAGAAGCGTCTTCGGGCGAGTAGGAGAA
TGCGGAGGAGAAGGAGAACGAGCTGATCTAGTATCTCTCCACAATCCAATGCCAACTGACCAACTGGCCA
TATTCGGAGCAATTTGAAGCCAATTTCCATCGCCTGGCGATCGCTCCATTCTTGGCTATATGTTTTTCAC
CGTTCCCGGGGCCATTTTCAAAGACTCGTCGGTAAGATAAGATTGTGTCACTCGCTGTCTCTCTTCATTT
GTCGAAGAATGCTGAGGAATTTCGCGATGACGTCGGCGAGTATTTTGAAGAATGAGAATAATTTGTATTT
ATACGAAAATCAGTTAGTGGAATTTTCTACAAAAACATGTTATCTATAGATAATTTTGTTGCAAAATATG
TTGACTATGACAAAGATTGTATGTATATACCTTTAATGTATTCTCATTTTCTTATGTATTTATAATGGCA
ATGATGATACTGATGATATTTTAAGATGATGCCAGACCACAGGCTGATTTCTGCGTCTTTTGCCGAACGC
AGTGCATGTGCGGTTGTTGTTTTTTGGAATAGTTTCAATTTTCGGACTGTCCGCTTTGATTTCAGTTTCT
TGGCTTATTCAAAAAGCAAAGTAAAGCCAAAAAAGCGAGATGGCAATACCAAATGCGGCAAAACGGTAGT
GGAAGGAAAGGGGTGCGGGGCAGCGGAAGGAAGGGTGGGGCGGGGCGTGGCGGGGTCTGTGGCTGGGCGC
GACGTCACCGACGTTGGAGCCACTCCTTTGACCATGTGTGCGTGTGTGTATTATTCGTGTCTCGCCACTC
GCCGGTTGTTTTTTTCTTTTTATCTCGCTCTCTCTAGCGCCATCTCGTACGCATGCTCAACGCACCGCAT
GTTGCCGTGTCCTTTATGCGTCATTTTGGCTCGAAATAGGCAATTATTTAAACAAAGATTAGTCAACGAA
AACGCTAAAATAAATAAGTCTACAATATGGTTACTTATTGCCATGTGTGTGCAGCCAACGATAGCAACAA
AAGCAACAACACAGTGGCTTTCCCTCTTTCACTTTTTGTTTGCAAGCGCGTGCGAGCAAGACGGCACGAC
CGGCAAACGCAATTACGCTGACAAAGAGCAGACGAAGTTTTGGCCGAAAAACATCAAGGCGCCTGATACG
AATGCATTTGCAATAACAATTGCGATATTTAATATTGTTTATGAAGCTGTTTGACTTCAAAACACACAAA
AAAAAAAATAAAACAAATTATTTGAAAGAGAATTAGGAATCGGACAGCTTATCGTTACGGGCTAACAGCA
CACCGAGACGAAATAGCTTACCTGACGTCACAGCCTCTGGAAGAACTGCCGCCAAGCAGAGAGAGAGAGA
AAAAGAGGGAGAGCAGCTTAGACCGCATGTGCTTGTGTGTGAGGCGTCTCTCTCTTCGTCTCCTGTTTGC
GCAAACGCATAGACTGCACTGAGAAAATCGATTACCTATTTTTTATGAATGAATATTTGCACTATTACTA
TTCAAAACTATTAAGATAGCAATCACATTCAATAGCCAAATACTATACCACCTGAGCGATGCAACGAAAT
GATCAATTTGAGCAAAAATGCTGCATATTTAGGACGGCATCATTATAGAAATGCTTCTTGCTGTGTACTT
TTCTCTCGTCTGGCAGCTGTTTCGCCGTTATTGTTAAAACCGGCTTAAGTTAGGTGTGTTTTCTACGACT
AGTGATGCCCCTACTAGAAGATGTGTGTTGCACAAATGTCCCTGAATAACCAATTTGAAGTGCAGATAGC
AGTAAACGTAAGCTAATATGAATATTATTTAACTGTAATGTTTTAATATCGCTGGACATTACTAATAAAC
CCACTATAAACACATGTACATATGTATGTTTTGGCATACAATGAGTAGTTGGGGAAAAAATGTGTAAAAG
CACCGTGACCATCACAGCATAAAGATAACCAGCTGAAGTATCGAATATGAGTAACCCCCAAATTGAATCA
CATGCCGCAACTGATAGGACCCATGGAAGTACACTCTTCATGGCGATATACAAGACACACACAAGCACGA
ACACCCAGTTGCGGAGGAAATTCTCCGTAAATGAAAACCCAATCGGCGAACAATTCATACCCATATATGG
TAAAAGTTTTGAACGCGACTTGAGAGCGGAGAGCATTGCGGCTGATAAGGTTTTAGCGCTAAGCGGGCTT
TATAAAACGGGCTGCGGGACCAGTTTTCATATCACTACCGTTTGAGTTCTTGTGCTGTGTGGATACTCCT
CCCGACACAAAGCCGCTCCATCAGCCAGCAGTCGTCTAATCCAGAGACCCCGGATCGGGGTACCAACATG
GACGCACAAACACGACGACGTGAGCGTCGCGCTGAGAAACAAGCTCAATGGAAAGCTGCAAACGGTGGAT
CTCCTCCACATATGGCTTACCCATACGATGTTCCAGATTACGCTCCTCCAAGCTTAATTAAGATGAACGT
AGAGAGCCAACTGAAGACACCGCCAACGCACATTCGAAATCTGGTCAAGCACGTGAACAAGCGAAATTTT
AATGAGAGCAGCGAGCAAATAAATCAGTTCGTTAAAGAGCACGGCCTGGAAGCGGATCGCAGCAGCCTGC
GCCACCTGTTCTCCGTGATCAACTTCAGCGATCTCGTGCCATCAGTTACGGTCCAGCTGCAGGCGAAGCT
CCTGGGCATCCAGTTGGAGCGTCAGCTTCACAGTTCATCGTTTGTGTCCAACATCTGCTACGCTTTTGAC
CAGTTCTTCGCCAGCAACCAGAAGTCCCTGAAGCCTGTTGCGGTAGCGGATCTCGTTGGCCAGGTCGCCC
GACTGACCGGCATCAACAAGGTTTGTGAGTGCGTCTTTGCCTTGGCCTTGACCCACTCCTCGTACACAGA
ACTCAAACATTCTGCCAGGAACAACCTAAAAGGTAGCCTCAGCGAACTTATAGACTCTTACTTGGGTAAT
AAAGGCACCGGCCCAGCCGACAGCGGTCTCCGGGAGATCTCCTTCGATCTACTGCAGTATTTGCTGTGCT
GCCTTAGCGAGTACGTACAACCGCAGGTGGAAGCACAGTTTTTGATCAAGCTTCGTGAGGAGTTTCCGCG
CCAGGCGGTACCGCTGGTTCTAGCGCCGTTCCTTTACGGCTCGACGACGGCGACGATTGCGGGAGCAGGT
GCCAGCGAAACGGATGCGGAGGCCGAAGCGACGACTAATAGCAACAGCTCCAGTTTCGAAGCAGATGCTT
TGAACGAGGTGGGAATCGAGGATATTTATGACCATTTAAGCGAGATAATATTCACCAACCAGGGCAAAAA
TAATATTATGGACACATCTTGGATTAATCTAATCCTTGAAATCGGTTATGAATTTACATCGAGCGTTGAA
GAGTGTAAGAATCATTTGTGTTCCCGCGAGCGAGAACGCGCTGAGCTCCAGTCCAAAGATGTCGCCAAGA
TCGTGGGTCTTATGTGCCGACGGCACTCCTCCCTGCTCGATTGTAATGTGAATCTACCGACGCCGGCGAA
CTTCTGGCCTGGTCAGGGACAGGGCGGTGGCAGCAACAGCAGTGGCTCTTCGCAGACACAAATCACTCCG
CAGCAACAGAACCCGGGCAGCAGTAACAACAACGATGGCAGCGATGGCAATTCGTCCAGTGATAAGAAGG
ACAAGAAGGAGACGACGGAGGCCACGCAAACTTGGAAGCCAGATGTCTTTGTGCAGGCGCTCAAGGAGGT
GGTGCCTCAGCTCAACTGGAAGGACGTGTGCATGGAACTTGATCATCCCGAGTTCGTGCTGAAGGATCGC
ATCGGTTTGGAGCTTTTGCTCACCATCCTTCGGCTGGCCACTGGCTCTAACATATTTCCACATCCAGAAT
GCATTTACCGTCACTGGGCAAACACGGAAGGTCAGCTGTCGCTTATCGCGACAATGCTGAAGAACCCGGA
TCTCTTTTCCTTCGCCGACTTTGTATTTAGCCAGCCAGCGTTGGATGTGCTTAAGACAGCTCCGGATGCG
GACAATAAGGAGATCTCGTCCTGGAAGTCGCTTCACCTGGTGGAGGTGCTGCTCTCCATTGCGGACAAGG
GATACTATACGCAGGTCCATGAGCTATTCAAGTTCCCAGCGCAGAACTGTCCCGATGTGCTATTTTTGGC
CTTATTGAACACAAGTCCGCCTATGACGCCACTGCGTCAGGATCTGTTTAACCAACTGATACCAACGTTC
CTTGGCAACCATCCCAACTCGAACGTGATCTTGGCCAGCGCCTGGAGCTCGAACAGCTTCCAACTTCGTT
CCAATATCATGAATGCTATGTCCGAGTGGTATCTCCGAGGCAATGAGTTCGATCAGGTGAAACTGTCGCG
CATCCTGGATCTTGCCCAGGATTTAAAAGCGCTATCAGCGCTGCTCAACGCCCGTTCATTTTTATTCATT
ATCGACCTGGCTTGCCTTGCCTCTCGGCGCGAGTACCTGAAGCTGGAAAAGTGGCTTACCGATAAAATTC
GCGAACATGGAGAGCCTTTTATGCAGGCTATAATCAAGGTTCTGCACCGCCGCTGCCCGCAGGTTATCAA
CGCCAAAGTGCCAGAGGATCAGCTGCCTCCCAAGCAGGCGCAGCTTTTGCCCGAGACAGTTACAACCATG
ATCAACTGTCTGCAAACGTGCATCAATAACTGCATGCAGCCGGAGATGGTCGAAGTCATCATGCAAATGA
CCGCGAACGTGGCGATTATGGCTAACATGGCGCGTGCCCAACAGCAGCAGCAGCCAGGATTGGTTCCGCC
GCCTCCACCAACAATTCTGCGCGGCCATCGTGGTATGGATCTGCCTGGAGGCATAGTCCCTCCGCCACCG
CAGCAACCGTTCTCCGGAAACCTCAACGCGCAGATGTTTGGACCAGGAATGGATCCGCTAACGAATATGT
CCAACAACTTAGCCGGCCTCAACCTCAGCGGCCCGAACGGAGCATTTAATTTTGGAAACATGCTAACTTC
TCCATCGCGTCTGATGACTCCGGGAGCCAATCCCTATCCGCTGAACCTCATGCAGATGCCGCAGGCTCCG
CCACCACCCAACGTAGGAAACCTAGGCCGCATGCTGCCAGGGGGTCCACAACAGCAGACTCCAACGCCGA
CTCCAACGGCCCCCAATCCAAACAACCCTGTGATGGCCGATCTCCAGATACCTGTGTCAAAGGAAGTTGA
AGACGAGGTCAACTCATACTTTCAGCGCATCTACAACCACCAGCCGAATCCAACGCTGTCCATCGATGAA
GTGCTGGACATTTTGCAAAGATTTAAAGAGTCAAGTAACCGGCGCGAGCAGGAAGTCTTTTTGTGCATGC
TGCGCAATCTGTTCGAGGAATATCGCTTTTTCTGTCAATACCCAGAGAAAGAGCTACAGATTACTGCGCA
GCTATTTGGTGGCATTATTGATCGTAACCTGGTGCCCACTTTTGTTGCACTGGGCCTTTCTCTGCGCTGT
GTCTTGGATGCCCTCCGCAAGCCCGATGGATCTAAGCTTTACTATTTCGGTGTGACGGCACTGGACAGAT
TCAGAACTCGATTGCACACCTACAACAAATACTGCGAGCATATCCGCTCCATTCCTCACTTCTCTGACTT
CCCGCCGCACCTTATTCAGTATGTGGAATACGGAATGCACGGCCAGGAGCCGCCGCCGCAGAAGTTGATT
GGACTCAGCAATACGATTCCTTCGGCGATATCTAGCGGACCAGGAACGGAACCAATTTACAGGAATAGCT
CCATGTTAGGTAATATGCCCGCTGCCACCCCGGGATCGGGACCGAAATCAAACGCTGCTGTATCGCATGC
CACGAGAATGAAGTCCATCGCCAATGCCACCAATATCGACACACTTTTGGTGGCCAACCAGGAAGAGAAA
GTGACTGTGCCACCAGAGCCTGTGCAGGACAAAACTGCCTTTATTTTCAACAACTTGAGCCAGCTGAACA
TACCGCAGAAGTGCGATGAGATAAAGGAGATTATGACCAAGGAGTATTGGCCGTGGCTAGCGCAATATCT
GGTCCTCAAACGCGCATCAATGGAGTTCAACTTCCACACACTATATTACAACTTTTTGGATGCCCTTAAA
AACGGCGAGATCAACCGATTCGTAACCAAAGAGACCCTACGCAACATCAAGGTACTCTTGCGCTCCGATA
AGGGAGTTATTAATTTCTCCGATCGAAGTCTGTTGAAGAACCTCGGACACTGGTTGGGCATGATGACCTT
AGGTCGCAATCGCCCCATCCTGCAGTTGGATCTGGATCTTAAATCCCTTTTGGCTGAGGCTTACCACAAG
GGCCAGCAGGAACTGCTTTTTGTGGTTCCTTTCGTAGCCAAGATCCTTGAGTCATCCGCCAAGTCTCGCA
TCTTCCGATCGCCCAATCCATGGACAATGGGTATCATGTACGTGCTTGCTGAGCTTCACCAGGAGCCAGA
CCTTAAGCTGAACCTGAAGTTTGAAATCGAAGTACTCTGCAAAACACTTAATCTGGAGTTGGCCAAGTTG
CGACAAGTGATCTACCTGAAGGATCCCAATCGAACTCACCGGATTGAAGAGCAGATGTCGCAACCAAAAC
CGAAACAACTTGAGCCAGTGGCTTCTGCGCCAGCTCTACCGCGTGAACAGCAATCCCCGGCACAACCTCC
GCCACCACCACAACAGCAGCAACCACCGCAGCAGCAGGTACCTCCACCGCCATCCTCTGCGGACGTGGAC
GCCCAAAATGCGGCCGCTATGATGATGGCAGCGGGCGGAGCTAATAGTACTCCTGGATCGGTATCTTCGC
CCAATCTACCCACCGATTCCAGCCAGGTGGCACTACCGCCACCAGAGCCGCGCTATTCATACGTGGACGT
AAACGTGAGCAACTTCCAGCTTATTGGTCAGCAGTTGGTACTGCCACCCAATACTCCGTTCCTGCACGCC
AATCCCGGAATCAAACACATGGTCGTCAACGCCGTGGAGCGCACGATAACCGACTGGTTGCAGCCTATTG
TGGACCGAAGCATCCGCATTGCCTGTGCCACCACCGAGCAGATCATCCGCAAGGACTTCGCCCTGGATGC
TGACGAGAACCGAATGCGCACTGCCGCTCATCAGATGGTACGAAACCTTGCCGCCGGCATGGCCATGATT
ACCGGTAAGGATGAGATAGCGCGTGCTATTAGCCAGAATCTGCACAAGGCCTTGCTGTCGGGTCTAAATG
GGATGCCCAGCATGGCTGAGATCCAAGCTGCTGCTATGCAGTTAGCCAGCGAAAATGTTGAGCTAGTTTG
CGCTTTCATTCAGAAAACATCTGCTGAAAAGGCAGCCGCAGAGATCAATAGGCGTCTAAGCACCGATTTC
GAGACCAGAAAAATTGCTCGTGAAGAGGGCAACCGCTTTGTGGACGCCCAGATCCTCACCTATCAACAGG
AGCGTCTTCCAGAAGCAGTGCGCATCAAGGTGGGCGCGGCTCCAGCTACACTTTATGCTGTGTACTCGGA
GTTCGCTAGAAGCATACCTGGCTTCCAGCAGATGAGCGATCGCGATATTGCCCTGTTTGTGCCCAAGCCG
ACGGATTTGTCTCAGCCAAATGTGTTTGCTAATGATGATAGCATGGTATACGGGGAACTGGCTAGCAAAA
TGGAGGCCTTCATGAACACGGCAATCGGAGTGCCGACACTCCAGATCCAGGCTAGCAAGATGCACATGCT
ACTCAACGCCCTGATAGCGACGCGTCGACTGCGTGACCAAGAGTCTGCCTTTAATCTGCTGACCCGCGCG
GTCGAGGGTTTGACCGAAGGATTGGTCAATATGCATGAAAACATGGAGCAAATGAAGATGTACCAAAACA
TCCATCTCCGTATCCTTGGCTTGCTGAACAACAGTTTCGGTGCTCCAAACACAGAGCGAGCGGTAACAAA
GTGTTTCTTCGATATCCGAGAGGAGGTGCGATATAACGTGGAGGCAGCTCGCGCTTTGATTACGTCGCAC
TTTGTCAATCTGAATCAGTTTGACGGAATGCTACGCGACTGCATGGACAACGGAAACAATTATGTGGCTA
TATCGTTCGGTATCGCACTGCTGGAGCGCCTCATCATGGACGATCGAGTGATTAATATTGTTTCGGACAA
CGAATTCATGGCAACTGTTGAGCTGCTAGGTAGGCTGACCCAACACCGTCACCGCTACCCCGAGTGTATC
GTCAACGCCATCGACACCCTGTGGTCCGGCAATTTCAATAGCTCCTCCGATTATTCCCCCTTTAATGGAA
ACGACCGCTATCTGAGCGGCGCTAGCCACTATATTCATAGCGGAATGCACCATGTCCGCTCGTGTGACAC
CGACGACCCCCCCGGACTCCAGGAAAAAACCGAATTCTTGTTGAAAGACTGGGTGGCCTTGTATACCCAG
CAAAATCAACAATCGACCCGTGACGCCCGTAATTTTGGCGCCTTCGTGCAAAAAATGAATACCTACGGCA
TTTTGAAGACCGATGATCTGATTACGCGCTTCTTTCGTCAAGCTACCCATATCTGTACCGACGTCGTCTA
TCGTATGTTTGCTGAACCCAGCCTTCCCATTAATCAAGCTAAGAATAAAATTTTTCAATGGATTGACGCC
TTTGTGCACTTGATCGCCATGCTGGTCCGCCATTCGGGAGAGGCCGGCAACCCCACGACGAAAATTAATT
TGCTCAATAAAGTCTTGGGAATCGTCTTGGGCACCTTGATCAAAGATCACGAAATGCGCGGAGTGTCCTT
TCAACAAGTGGGATATCACCGTTTTTTTATGATGTTGTTTATGGAATTGTGTACCGCTGACGTCATCCTG
GAAAGCTTGATGCATAGCATCGTCAGCGCTTTTGCTTACACATATCACTTGTTGAATCCCAGCGTGGCTT
ATGGATGTTGCTTTGCTTGGTTGGCACTCATTTCGCATCGCGTCTTCCTGGGCCGCATCCTGGTCCAAAT
TCCCGGGCAAAAGGGCTGGCCACTTTACGCTCAATTGCTGCAGGACCTTTTTAAATATCTTGCGCCCTTC
TTACGCAACACTGAGCTCGGCAAACAGGTCCAGGAATTGTACAAGGGGACGCTAGATGTTCTGCTCGTTC
TGCTTCACGACTTCCCGGAGTTCTTGTGCGACTATCATTTTGGGTTCTGTGACACCATCCCGCCCAATTG
CGTCCAGATGCGTAACATCATCCTGTCGGCGTTTCCGCGCAACATGCGCTTGCCCGATCCCTTCACGCCC
AACCTAAAAGTGGACATGCTGTCGGACAGTAGTAATGCGCCTAAGGTGCTCAGTAGCTACATTATGAACA
TCCAGCCCGCGAACTTTAAGAAGGATTTGGACTCGTACCTCAAGGCCCGGGCGCCAGTTACTTTTCTATC
GGAATTACGTGGTCACTTGCAGGTGACAAGCGAGCCAGGAACTCGTTACAACATGGCGCTGATGAATGCT
CTGGTCATGTATGTGGGAACTCAGGCGATTGCTTTGATCAGAAACAAAAACTTTGTGCCCAACACCTCGA
ACATAGCACACAGCGCCCACATGGATATCTTCCAGAATCTTGCTGTTGACTTGGATACGGAGGGTCGCTA
TCTGTTCTTGAATGCGATTGCGAACCAGTTGCGCTATCCCAACAGCCACACGCACTACTTCAGCTGTGCG
GTGCTGCATCTGTTTGCCGAGGCCAACTCGGAGGCAATTCAGGCACAGATCACTCGCGTACTTCTGGAAC
GATTGATCGTGAACCGCCCGCATCCTTGGGGACTGTTGATCACTTTTATTGAGCTGATCAAAAATCCCAT
CTACAAGTTCTGGGACCATGACTTTGTGCACTGTGCGCCAGAGATCACCAAGCTCTTTGAATCGGTGGCC
CGTTCCTGTCTGGCCAAGTCGAACGTCACCCAGCAGTTGAACATGCCCGTCGTCGATGGCGAGGGCCAGG
AGGTAGCCACCATCAACTGATCTAGAGGGCCCGCGGTTCGAAGGTAAGCCTATCCCTAACCCTCTCCTCG
GTCTCGATTCTACGCGTACCGGTCATCATCACCATCACCATTGAGTTTAAACCCGCTGATCAGCCTCGAC
TGTGCCTTCTAAGGCCTGAGCTCGCTGATCAGCCTCGATCGAGGATCCAGACATGATAAGATACATTGAT
GAGTTTGGACAAACCACAACTAGAATGCAGTGAAAAAAATGCTTTATTTGTGAAATTTGTGATGCTATTG
CTTTATTTGTAACCATTATAAGCTGCAATAAACAAGTTAACAACAACAATTGCATTCATTTTATGTTTCA
GGTTCAGGGGGAGGTGTGGGAGGTTTTTTAAAGCAAGTAAAACCTCTACAAATGTGGTATGGCTGATTAT
GATCAGTCGACCGATGCCCTTGAGAGCCTTCAACCCAGTCAGCTCCTTCCGGTGGGCGCGGGGCATGACT
ATCGTCGCCGCACTTATGACTGTCTTCTTTATCATGCAACTCGTAGGACAGGTGCCGGCAGCGCTCTGGG
TCATTTTCGGCGAGGACCGCTTTCGCTGGAGCGCGACGATGATCGGCCTGTCGCTTGCGGTATTCGGAAT
CTTGCACGCCCTCGCTCAAGCCTTCGTCACTGGTCCCGCCACCAAACGTTTCGGCGAGAAGCAGGCCATT
ATCGCCGGCATGGCGGCCGACGCGCTGGGCTACGTCTTGCTGGCGTTCGCGACGCGAGGCTGGATGGCCT
TCCCCATTATGATTCTTCTCGCTTCCGGCGGCATCGGGATGCCCGCGTTGCAGGCCATGCTGTCCAGGCA
GGTAGATGACGACCATCAGGGACAGCTTCAAGGATCGCTCGCGGCTCTTACCAGCCAGCAAAAGGCCAGG
AACCGTAAAAAGGCCGCGTTGCTGGCGTTTTTCCATAGGCTCCGCCCCCCTGACGAGCATCACAAAAATC
GACGCTCAAGTCAGAGGTGGCGAAACCCGACAGGACTATAAAGATACCAGGCGTTTCCCCCTGGAAGCTC
CCTCGTGCGCTCTCCTGTTCCGACCCTGCCGCTTACCGGATACCTGTCCGCCTTTCTCCCTTCGGGAAGC
GTGGCGCTTTCTCAATGCTCACGCTGTAGGTATCTCAGTTCGGTGTAGGTCGTTCGCTCCAAGCTGGGCT
GTGTGCACGAACCCCCCGTTCAGCCCGACCGCTGCGCCTTATCCGGTAACTATCGTCTTGAGTCCAACCC
GGTAAGACACGACTTATCGCCACTGGCAGCAGCCACTGGTAACAGGATTAGCAGAGCGAGGTATGTAGGC
GGTGCTACAGAGTTCTTGAAGTGGTGGCCTAACTACGGCTACACTAGAAGGACAGTATTTGGTATCTGCG
CTCTGCTGAAGCCAGTTACCTTCGGAAAAAGAGTTGGTAGCTCTTGATCCGGCAAACAAACCACCGCTGG
TAGCGGTGGTTTTTTTGTTTGCAAGCAGCAGATTACGCGCAGAAAAAAAGGATCTCAAGAAGATCCTTTG
ATCTTTTCTACGGGGTCTGACGCTCAGTGGAACGAAAACTCACGTTAAGGGATTTTGGTCATGAGATTAT
CAAAAAGGATCTTCACCTAGATCCTTTTAAATTAAAAATGAAGTTTTAAATCAATCTAAAGTATATATGA
GTAAACTTGGTCTGACAGTTACCAATGCTTAATCAGTGAGGCACCTATCTCAGCGATCTGTCTATTTCGT
TCATCCATAGTTGCCTGACTCCCCGTCGTGTAGATAACTACGATACGGGAGGGCTTACCATCTGGCCCCA
GTGCTGCAATGATACCGCGAGACCCACGCTCACCGGCTCCAGATTTATCAGCAATAAACCAGCCAGCCGG
AAGGGCCGAGCGCAGAAGTGGTCCTGCAACTTTATCCGCCTCCATCCAGTCTATTAATTGTTGCCGGGAA
GCTAGAGTAAGTAGTTCGCCAGTTAATAGTTTGCGCAACGTTGTTGCCATTGCTGCAGGCATCGTGGTGT
CACGCTCGTCGTTTGGTATGGCTTCATTCAGCTCCGGTTCCCAACGATCAAGGCGAGTTACATGATCCCC
CATGTTGTGCAAAAAAGCGGTTAGCTCCTTCGGTCCTCCGATCGTTGTCAGAAGTAAGTTGGCCGCAGTG
TTATCACTCATGGTTATGGCAGCACTGCATAATTCTCTTACTGTCATGCCATCCGTAAGATGCTTTTCTG
TGACTGGTGAGTACTCAACCAAGTCATTCTGAGAATAGTGTATGCGGCGACCGAGTTGCTCTTGCCCGGC
GTCAACACGGGATAATACCGCGCCACATAGCAGAACTTTAAAAGTGCTCATCATTGGAAAACGTTCTTCG
GGGCGAAAACTCTCAAGGATCTTACCGCTGTTGAGATCCAGTTCGATGTAACCCACTCGTGCACCCAACT
GATCTTCAGCATCTTTTACTTTCACCAGCGTTTCTGGGTGAGCAAAAACAGGAAGGCAAAATGCCGCAAA
AAAGGGAATAAGGGCGACACGGAAATGTTGAATACTCATACTCTTCCTTTTTCAATATTATTGAAGCATT
TATCAGGGTTATTGTCTCATGAGCGGATACATATTTGAATGTATTTAGAAAAATAAACAAATAGGGGTTC
CGCGCACATTTCCCCGAAAAGTGCCACCTGACGTCTAAGAAACCATTATTATCATGACATTAACCTATAA
AAATAGGCGTATCACGAGGCCCTTTCGT
Features (pLannotate 1.2.2; 10 found; start..end, strand, type, name):
     56..2568    +  promoter       Ac5 promoter: Drosophila melanogaster actin 5C promoter
   2588..2653    +  CDS            N (fragment): REGN_LAMBD - Experimental evidence at protein level: Swiss-Prot protein existence level 1. Plays a role as a transcriptional antitermination factor that allows the virus to initiate its lytic phase. Activates expression of the delayed viral early genes by modifying host RNA polymerase (RNAP) into a form that is resistant to termination signals. This antitermination function requires the host NusA protein which serves to stabilize the interaction between antitermination protein N and host RNA polymerase. From Escherichia phage lambda (Bacteriophage lambda).
   2678..2704    +  CDS            3xHA (fragment): three tandem HA epitope tags
  10263..10304   +  CDS            V5 tag: epitope tag from simian virus 5
  10404..10538   -  polyA_signal   SV40 poly(A) signal: SV40 polyadenylation signal
  10561..10645   -  CDS            large T antigen (fragment): large T antigen from SV40 (simian virus 40)
  10646..11116   +  CDS            TcR (fragment): tetracycline efflux protein; tet; confers resistance to tetracycline
  11160..11748   -  rep_origin     ori: high-copy-number ColE1/pMB1/pBR322/pUC origin of replication
  11919..12779   -  CDS            AmpR: β-lactamase; bla; confers resistance to ampicillin, carbenicillin, and related antibiotics
  12780..12884   -  promoter       AmpR promoter: bla
