[The description below was written by a language model from this plasmid's Addgene catalogue record and pLannotate feature annotations shown in this document.]
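Description:
pAc5.1B-lambdaN-HA-DmNot1-7xmut-dsRNAres_U is an insect-cell expression plasmid of about 13 kb. The catalogue lists the backbone as unknown, although the name and feature layout point to a pAc5.1-type vector. It is propagated in E. coli through a ColE1/pUC-type origin and selected with ampicillin via the bla gene and its promoter. The catalogue nevertheless describes it as low copy. The short tetracycline-resistance and SV40 large T antigen fragments in the annotation appear to be non-functional backbone remnants.

Expression is driven by the Drosophila melanogaster actin 5C promoter, a strong constitutive promoter used in fly cell lines, and terminated by an SV40 polyadenylation signal. Immediately downstream of the promoter lie a fragment of the bacteriophage lambda N protein and an HA epitope (annotated as a partial 3xHA match). These are followed by a large unannotated region of roughly 7.5 kb that corresponds to the D. melanogaster Not1 open reading frame, the scaffold subunit of the CCR4-NOT deadenylase complex. A vector-encoded V5 tag sits downstream of the insert, but the record does not say whether it is read in frame.

The lambda N peptide binds BoxB RNA hairpins, so the fusion can be tethered to BoxB-containing reporter mRNAs, with HA allowing detection or immunoprecipitation. The "dsRNAres" label indicates a dsRNA-resistant coding sequence, presumably for complementation after knockdown of endogenous Not1. The identity of the "7xmut" substitutions is not stated. The record notes only 10 silent changes and three non-silent changes (N605S, K759M, D1629N) relative to the reference transcript. The associated work concerns the structure and assembly of the CCR4-NOT NOT module.
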