Addgene plasmid #147709: pAc5.1B-lambdaN-HA-DmNot1-7xmut-dsRNAres_U
Purpose: Insect Expression of DmNot1-7xmut-dsRNAres
Depositing lab: Elisa Izaurralde. Depositing organization: Max Planck Institute for Developmental Biology. Publication: Structure and assembly of the NOT module of the human CCR4-NOT complex. Boland A, Chen Y, Raisch T, Jonas S, Kuzuoglu-Ozturk D, Wohlbold L, Weichenrieder O, Izaurralde E. Nat Struct Mol Biol. 2013 Nov;20(11):1289-97. doi: 10.1038/nsmb.2681. Epub 2013 Oct 13. PubMed 24121232.
Backbone
  Vector backbone: Unknown
  Vector type: Insect Expression
Growth in bacteria
  Bacterial resistance: Ampicillin, 100 μg/mL
  Growth temperature: 37°C
  Growth strain: DH5alpha
  Copy number: Low Copy
Gene/Insert
  Gene/Insert name: DmNot1-7xmut-dsRNAres
  Species: D. melanogaster (fly)
  Mutation: 10 silent mutations and three non silent N605S, K759M, D1629N compared to the sequence given by NCBI: NM_001103772.2.
  Entrez Gene: Not1 (a.k.a. Dmel_CG34407, CG1874, CG1884, CG34407, Dmel\CG34407, Dmel_CG1874, Dmel_CG1884, NOT, NOT1, anon-EST:Liang-1.29, anon-WO0118547.221, clone 1.29, not1)
  Cloning method: Unknown
Terms and licenses: Academic/Nonprofit Terms; Industry Terms: Not Available to Industry
Depositor comments: Plasmids from this collection were made available to the research community and donated after the lab closed. Please note that the sequence provided by the depositing laboratory may be theoretical/predicted or based on Sanger sequencing results. There may be discrepancies between sequencing results obtained by Addgene and the depositor sequence. If an Addgene verified sequence is not available, please contact before placing your order to request that our lab fully sequence the plasmid.
How to cite: pAc5.1B-lambdaN-HA-DmNot1-7xmut-dsRNAres_U was a gift from Elisa Izaurralde (Addgene plasmid # 147709 ; http://n2t.net/addgene:147709 ; RRID:Addgene_147709)
